Addgene plasmid #117745: pLX311 DEDD
Purpose: Open reading frame vector encoding DEDD
Depositing lab: William Hahn. Depositing organization: Dana-Farber Cancer Institute. Publication: MCL1 and DEDD promote urothelial carcinoma progression. Hong AL, Guerriero JL, Doshi MB, Kynnap BD, Kim WJ, Schinzel AC, Modiste R, Schlauch AJ, Adam RM, Kwiatkowski DJ, Beroukhim R, Letai A, Rosenberg JE, Hahn WC. Mol Cancer Res. 2019 Feb 18. pii: 1541-7786.MCR-18-0963. doi: 10.1158/1541-7786.MCR-18-0963. PubMed 30777879.
Backbone
  Vector backbone: pLX311
  Backbone manufacturer: Broad Institute
  Backbone size w/o insert (bp): 9879
  Total vector size (bp): 9377
  Vector type: Mammalian Expression, Lentiviral
  Selectable markers: Blasticidin
Growth in bacteria
  Bacterial resistance: Ampicillin, 100 μg/mL
  Growth temperature: 30°C
  Growth strain: NEB Stable
  Copy number: High Copy
Gene/Insert
  Gene/Insert name: DEDD1
  Species: H. sapiens (human)
  Insert size (bp): 953
  Entrez Gene: DEDD (a.k.a. CASP8IP1, DEDD1, DEDPro1, DEFT, FLDED-1, FLDED1, KE05)
  Promoter: EF1a
  Tag / fusion protein: V5 (C terminal on backbone)
  Cloning method: Gateway Cloning
  Sequencing primers: 5′ EF1a-F; 3′ WPRE-R
Terms and licenses: Academic/Nonprofit Terms; Industry Terms: Not Available to Industry
How to cite: pLX311 DEDD was a gift from William Hahn (Addgene plasmid # 117745 ; http://n2t.net/addgene:117745 ; RRID:Addgene_117745)
