[The description below was written by a language model from this plasmid's Addgene catalogue record and pLannotate feature annotations shown in this document.]
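Description:
pLX311 DEDD is a third-generation-style, self-inactivating HIV-1 lentiviral expression vector carrying the human DEDD (death effector domain-containing protein, also called DEDD1) open reading frame, built on the pLX311 backbone by Gateway recombination. In bacteria it is maintained through a high-copy ColE1/pUC-type origin with ampicillin resistance (AmpR); an f1 origin and remnants of a lac/T3/T7 cloning region are also present in the backbone.

The viral genome is transcribed from a chimeric RSV promoter fused to a truncated 5' LTR, followed by the Ψ packaging signal with a partial gag sequence, the Rev response element for Rev-dependent nuclear export, and a cPPT/CTS element that aids nuclear import of the reverse-transcribed genome. It ends in a ΔU3 3' LTR, which inactivates LTR promoter activity after integration, with an SV40 polyadenylation signal downstream. Within the proviral region, an SV40 early promoter/origin drives the blasticidin S deaminase gene for selection of transduced mammalian cells, and a separate EF-1α promoter drives constitutive expression of DEDD. The ORF is flanked by attB1 and attB2 sites left by the Gateway reaction and is followed by a backbone-encoded V5 epitope, recorded as a C-terminal tag for detection of the protein. A WPRE downstream enhances transcript stability and expression.

The construct is intended for stable overexpression of V5-tagged DEDD in mammalian cells, and the associated study concerns the roles of MCL1 and DEDD in urothelial carcinoma progression. The sequenced record is 9,178 nt, somewhat shorter than the total size listed in the catalogue entry.
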