Features (pLannotate 1.2.2; 32 found; start..end, strand, type, name):
      8..143     +  rep_origin     SV40 ori: SV40 origin of replication
    179..574     +  CDS            BSD: blasticidin S deaminase; Aspergillus terreus BSD; confers resistance to blasticidin
    648..765     +  misc_feature   cPPT/CTS: central polypurine tract and central termination sequence of HIV-1
    830..896     +  CDS            small t antigen (fragment): SV40 (simian virus 40) small t antigen
    903..2081    +  promoter       EF-1α promoter: strong constitutive promoter for human elongation factor EF-1α
   2102..2119    +  protein_bind   attB1 (fragment): mutant version of attB; core recombination site for the Gateway® BP reaction BP Clonase™
   2125..3078    +  CDS            DEDD: DEDD_HUMAN - Also known as DEDPRO1, DEFT. Experimental evidence at protein level: Swiss-Prot protein existence level 1. A scaffold protein that directs CASP3 to certain substrates and facilitates their ordered degradation during apoptosis. May also play a role in mediating CASP3 cleavage of KRT18. Regulates degradation of intermediate filaments during apoptosis. May play a role in the general transcription machinery in the nucleus and might be an important regulator of the activity of GTF3C3. Inhibits DNA transcription in vitro (By similarity). From Homo sapiens (Human).
   3081..3104    -  protein_bind   attB2: mutant version of attB; recombination site for the Gateway® BP reaction BP Clonase™
   3112..3153    +  CDS            V5 tag: epitope tag from simian virus 5
   3204..3792    +  misc_feature   WPRE: woodchuck hepatitis virus posttranscriptional regulatory element
   3843..3862    +  misc_feature   cPPT/CTS (fragment): central polypurine tract and central termination sequence of HIV-1
   3864..4097    +  LTR            3' LTR (ΔU3): self-inactivating 3' long terminal repeat (LTR) from HIV-1
   4175..4296    +  polyA_signal   SV40 poly(A) signal: SV40 polyadenylation signal
   4336..4471    +  rep_origin     SV40 ori: SV40 origin of replication
   4492..4510    -  promoter       T7 promoter: promoter for bacteriophage T7 RNA polymerase
   4518..4673    +  CDS            lacZα (fragment): LacZα fragment of β-galactosidase; lacZ fragment
   4678..5106    +  rep_origin     f1 ori (sequence partly withheld): f1 bacteriophage origin of replication; arrow indicates direction of (+) strand synthesis
   5159..5263    +  promoter       AmpR promoter: bla
   5264..6124    +  CDS            AmpR: β-lactamase; bla; confers resistance to ampicillin, carbenicillin, and related antibiotics
   6295..6883    +  rep_origin     ori: high-copy-number ColE1/pMB1/pBR322/pUC origin of replication
   7066..7158    +  CDS            lacI (fragment): lac repressor; lacI; The lac repressor binds to the lac operator to inhibit transcription in E. coli. This inhibition can be relieved by adding lactose or isopropyl-β-D-thiogalactopyranoside (IPTG).
   7171..7192    +  protein_bind   CAP binding site: CAP binding activates transcription in the presence of cAMP. E. coli catabolite activator protein
   7207..7237    +  promoter       lac promoter: promoter for the E. coli lac operon
   7245..7261    +  protein_bind   lac operator: The lac repressor binds to the lac operator to inhibit transcription in E. coli. This inhibition can be relieved by adding lactose or isopropyl-β-D-thiogalactopyranoside (IPTG). lac repressor encoded by lacI
   7306..7324    +  promoter       T3 promoter: promoter for bacteriophage T3 RNA polymerase
   7352..7578    +  promoter       RSV promoter: Rous sarcoma virus enhancer/promoter
   7579..7759    +  LTR            5' LTR (truncated): truncated 5' long terminal repeat (LTR) from HIV-1
   7806..7931    +  misc_feature   HIV-1 Ψ: packaging signal of human immunodeficiency virus type 1
   7915..8278    +  CDS            HIV-1 gag (fragment): gag protein from human immunodeficiency virus 1; gag
   8424..8657    +  misc_feature   RRE: The Rev response element (RRE) of HIV-1 allows for Rev-dependent mRNA export from the nucleus to the cytoplasm.
   9034..9060    +  CDS            Rev (fragment): human immunodeficiency virus 1 (HIV-1) Rev protein; rev; enhances nuclear export of unspliced and incompletely spliced viral mRNAs
   9067..9178    +  promoter       SV40 promoter (fragment): SV40 enhancer and early promoter
>Addgene plasmid #117745 | pLX311 DEDD | addgene full sequence | sequence record 234927 | Addgene NGS Result
TCCGCCCATCCCGCCCCTAACTCCGCCCAGTTCCGCCCATTCTCCGCCCCATGGCTGACTAATTTTTTTT
ATTTATGCAGAGGCCGAGGCCGCCTCGGCCTCTGAGCTATTCCAGAAGTAGTGAGGAGGCTTTTTTGGAG
GCCTAGGCTTTTGCAAAAAGCTTTCTAGAGGTACCACCATGGCCAAGCCTTTGTCTCAAGAAGAATCCAC
CCTCATTGAAAGAGCAACGGCTACAATCAACAGCATCCCCATCTCTGAAGACTACAGCGTCGCCAGCGCA
GCTCTCTCTAGCGACGGCCGCATCTTCACTGGTGTCAATGTATATCATTTTACTGGGGGACCTTGTGCAG
AACTCGTGGTGCTGGGCACTGCTGCTGCTGCGGCAGCTGGCAACCTGACTTGTATCGTCGCGATCGGAAA
TGAGAACAGGGGCATCTTGAGCCCCTGCGGACGGTGCCGACAGGTGCTTCTCGATCTGCATCCTGGGATC
AAAGCCATAGTGAAGGACAGTGATGGACAGCCGACGGCAGTTGGGATTCGTGAATTGCTGCCCTCTGGTT
ATGTGTGGGAGGGCCTGCAGCTGCAGTAGTAAGGCGCGCCGTTAACGAATTCTAGATCTTGAGACAAATG
GCAGTATTCATCCACAATTTTAAAAGAAAAGGGGGGATTGGGGGGTACAGTGCAGGGGAAAGAATAGTAG
ACATAATAGCAACAGACATACAAACTAAAGAATTACAAAAACAAATTACAAAAATTCAAAATTTTCGGGT
TTATTACAGGGACAGCAGAGATCCACTTTGGCGCCGGCTCGAGGCCTGCAGGTGCAAAGATGGATAAAGT
TTTAAACAGAGAGGAATCTTTGCAGCTAATGGACCTTCTAGGTCTTGAAAGGAGTGGGAATTGGCTCCGG
TGCCCGTCAGTGGGCAGAGCGCACATCGCCCACAGTCCCCGAGAAGTTGGGGGGAGGGGTCGGCAATTGA
ACCGGTGCCTAGAGAAGGTGGCGCGGGGTAAACTGGGAAAGTGATGTCGTGTACTGGCTCCGCCTTTTTC
CCGAGGGTGGGGGAGAACCGTATATAAGTGCAGTAGTCGCCGTGAACGTTCTTTTTCGCAACGGGTTTGC
CGCCAGAACACAGGTAAGTGCCGTGTGTGGTTCCCGCGGGCCTGGCCTCTTTACGGGTTATGGCCCTTGC
GTGCCTTGAATTACTTCCACCTGGCTGCAGTACGTGATTCTTGATCCCGAGCTTCGGGTTGGAAGTGGGT
GGGAGAGTTCGAGGCCTTGCGCTTAAGGAGCCCCTTCGCCTCGTGCTTGAGTTGAGGCCTGGCCTGGGCG
CTGGGGCCGCCGCGTGCGAATCTGGTGGCACCTTCGCGCCTGTCTCGCTGCTTTCGATAAGTCTCTAGCC
ATTTAAAATTTTTGATGACCTGCTGCGACGCTTTTTTTCTGGCAAGATAGTCTTGTAAATGCGGGCCAAG
ATCTGCACACTGGTATTTCGGTTTTTGGGGCCGCGGGCGGCGACGGGGCCCGTGCGTCCCAGCGCACATG
TTCGGCGAGGCGGGGCCTGCGAGCGCGGCCACCGAGAATCGGACGGGGGTAGTCTCAAGCTGGCCGGCCT
GCTCTGGTGCCTGGCCTCGCGCCGCCGTGTATCGCCCCGCCCTGGGCGGCAAGGCTGGCCCGGTCGGCAC
CAGTTGCGTGAGCGGAAAGATGGCCGCTTCCCGGCCCTGCTGCAGGGAGCTCAAAATGGAGGACGCGGCG
CTCGGGAGAGCGGGCGGGTGAGTCACCCACACAAAGGAAAAGGGCCTTTCCGTCCTCAGCCGTCGCTTCA
TGTGACTCCACGGAGTACCGGGCGCCGTCCAGGCACCTCGATTAGTTCTCGAGCTTTTGGAGTACGTCGT
CTTTAGGTTGGGGGGAGGGGTTTTATGCGATGGAGTTTCCCCACACTGAGTGGGTGGAGACTGAAGTTAG
GCCAGCTTGGCACTTGATGTAATTCTCCTTGGAATTTGCCCTTTTTGAGTTTGGATCTTGGTTCATTCTC
AAGCCTCAGACAGTGGTTCAAAGTTTTTTTCTTCCATTTCAGGTGTCGTGAGGCTAGCATCGATTGATCA
ACAAGTTTGTACAAAAAAGTTGGCATGGCGGGCCTAAAGCGGCGGGCAAGCCAGGTGTGGCCAGAAGAGC
ATGGTGAGCAGGAACATGGGCTGTACAGCCTGCACCGCATGTTTGACATCGTGGGCACTCATCTGACACA
CAGAGATGTGCGCGTGCTTTCTTTCCTCTTTGTTGATGTCATTGATGACCACGAGCGTGGACTCATCCGA
AATGGACGTGACTTCTTATTGGCACTGGAGCGCCAGGGCCGCTGTGATGAAAGTAACTTTCGCCAGGTGC
TGCAGCTGCTGCGCATCATCACTCGCCACGACCTGCTGCCCTACGTCACCCTCAAGAGGAGACGGGCTGT
GTGCCCTGATCTTGTAGACAAGTATCTGGAGGAGACATCAATTCGCTATGTGACCCCCAGAGCCCTCAGT
GATCCAGAACCAAGGCCTCCCCAGCCCTCTAAAACAGTGCCTCCCCACTATCCTGTGGTGTGTTGCCCCA
CTTCGGGTCCTCAGATGTGTAGCAAGCGGCCAGCCCGAGGGAGAGCCACACTTGGGAGCCAGCGAAAACG
CCGGAAGTCAGTGACACCAGATCCCAAGGAGAAGCAGACATGTGACATCAGACTGCGGGTTCGGGCTGAA
TACTGCCAGCATGAGACTGCTCTGCAGGGCAATGTCTTCTCTAACAAGCAGGACCCACTTGAGCGCCAGT
TTGAGCGCTTTAACCAGGCCAACACCATCCTCAAGTCCCGGGACCTGGGCTCCATCATCTGTGACATCAA
GTTCTCTGAGCTCACCTACCTCGATGCATTCTGGCGTGACTACATCAATGGCTCTTTATTAGAGGCACTT
AAAGGTGTCTTCATCACAGACTCCCTCAAGCAAGCTGTGGGCCATGAAGCCATCAAGCTGCTGGTAAATG
TAGACGAGGAGGACTATGAGCTGGGCCGACAGAAACTCCTGAGGAACTTGATGCTGCAAGCATTGCCCTG
CCCAACTTTCTTGTACAAAGTGGTTGATATCGGTAAGCCTATCCCTAACCCTCTCCTCGGTCTCGATTCT
ACGTAGTAATGAACTAGTACCGGTTAAGTCGACAATCAACGCGTTAAGTCGACAATCAACCTCTGGATTA
CAAAATTTGTGAAAGATTGACTGGTATTCTTAACTATGTTGCTCCTTTTACGCTATGTGGATACGCTGCT
TTAATGCCTTTGTATCATGCTATTGCTTCCCGTATGGCTTTCATTTTCTCCTCCTTGTATAAATCCTGGT
TGCTGTCTCTTTATGAGGAGTTGTGGCCCGTTGTCAGGCAACGTGGCGTGGTGTGCACTGTGTTTGCTGA
CGCAACCCCCACTGGTTGGGGCATTGCCACCACCTGTCAGCTCCTTTCCGGGACTTTCGCTTTCCCCCTC
CCTATTGCCACGGCGGAACTCATCGCCGCCTGCCTTGCCCGCTGCTGGACAGGGGCTCGGCTGTTGGGCA
CTGACAATTCCGTGGTGTTGTCGGGGAAATCATCGTCCTTTCCTTGGCTGCTCGCCTGTGTTGCCACCTG
GATTCTGCGCGGGACGTCCTTCTGCTACGTCCCTTCGGCCCTCAATCCAGCGGACCTTCCTTCCCGCGGC
CTGCTGCCGGCTCTGCGGCCTCTTCCGCGTCTTCGCCTTCGCCCTCAGACGAGTCGGATCTCCCTTTGGG
CCGCCTCCCCGCGTCGACTTTAAGACCAATGACTTACAAGGCAGCTGTAGATCTTAGCCACTTTTTAAAA
GAAAAGGGGGGACTGGAAGGGCTAATTCACTCCCAACGAAGACAAGATCTGCTTTTTGCTTGTACTGGGT
CTCTCTGGTTAGACCAGATCTGAGCCTGGGAGCTCTCTGGCTAACTAGGGAACCCACTGCTTAAGCCTCA
ATAAAGCTTGCCTTGAGTGCTTCAAGTAGTGTGTGCCCGTCTGTTGTGTGACTCTGGTAACTAGAGATCC
CTCAGACCCTTTTAGTCAGTGTGGAAAATCTCTAGCAGTACGTATAGTAGTTCATGTCATCTTATTATTC
AGTATTTATAACTTGCAAAGAAATGAATATCAGAGAGTGAGAGGAACTTGTTTATTGCAGCTTATAATGG
TTACAAATAAAGCAATAGCATCACAAATTTCACAAATAAAGCATTTTTTTCACTGCATTCTAGTTGTGGT
TTGTCCAAACTCATCAATGTATCTTATCATGTCTGGCTCTAGCTATCCCGCCCCTAACTCCGCCCATCCC
GCCCCTAACTCCGCCCAGTTCCGCCCATTCTCCGCCCCATGGCTGACTAATTTTTTTTATTTATGCAGAG
GCCGAGGCCGCCTCGGCCTCTGAGCTATTCCAGAAGTAGTGAGGAGGCTTTTTTGGAGGCCTAGGGACGT
ACCCAATTCGCCCTATAGTGAGTCGTATTACGCGCGCTCACTGGCCGTCGTTTTACAACGTCGTGACTGG
GAAAACCCTGGCGTTACCCAACTTAATCGCCTTGCAGCACATCCCCCTTTCGCCAGCTGGCGTAATAGCG
AAGAGGCCCGCACCGATCGCCCTTCCCAACAGTTGCGCAGCCTGAATGGCGAATGGG
[124 nt withheld, positions 4678-4801]
C
[91 nt withheld, positions 4803-4893]
A
[49 nt withheld, positions 4895-4943]
CCTTTGACGTTGGAGTCCACGTTCTTT
[37 nt withheld, positions 4971-5007]
ACCCTATCTCGGTCTATTCTTTTGATTTATAAGGGATTTTGCCGATTTCGGCCTATTGGTTAAAAAATGA
GCTGATTTAACAAAAATTTAACGCGAATTTTAACAAAATATTAACGCTTACAATTTAGGTGGCACTTTTC
GGGGAAATGTGCGCGGAACCCCTATTTGTTTATTTTTCTAAATACATTCAAATATGTATCCGCTCATGAG
ACAATAACCCTGATAAATGCTTCAATAATATTGAAAAAGGAAGAGTATGAGTATTCAACATTTCCGTGTC
GCCCTTATTCCCTTTTTTGCGGCATTTTGCCTTCCTGTTTTTGCTCACCCAGAAACGCTGGTGAAAGTAA
AAGATGCTGAAGATCAGTTGGGTGCACGAGTGGGTTACATCGAACTGGATCTCAACAGCGGTAAGATCCT
TGAGAGTTTTCGCCCCGAAGAACGTTTTCCAATGATGAGCACTTTTAAAGTTCTGCTATGTGGCGCGGTA
TTATCCCGTATTGACGCCGGGCAAGAGCAACTCGGTCGCCGCATACACTATTCTCAGAATGACTTGGTTG
AGTACTCACCAGTCACAGAAAAGCATCTTACGGATGGCATGACAGTAAGAGAATTATGCAGTGCTGCCAT
AACCATGAGTGATAACACTGCGGCCAACTTACTTCTGACAACGATCGGAGGACCGAAGGAGCTAACCGCT
TTTTTGCACAACATGGGGGATCATGTAACTCGCCTTGATCGTTGGGAACCGGAGCTGAATGAAGCCATAC
CAAACGACGAGCGTGACACCACGATGCCTGTAGCAATGGCAACAACGTTGCGCAAACTATTAACTGGCGA
ACTACTTACTCTAGCTTCCCGGCAACAATTAATAGACTGGATGGAGGCGGATAAAGTTGCAGGACCACTT
CTGCGCTCGGCCCTTCCGGCTGGCTGGTTTATTGCTGATAAATCTGGAGCCGGTGAGCGTGGGTCTCGCG
GTATCATTGCAGCACTGGGGCCAGATGGTAAGCCCTCCCGTATCGTAGTTATCTACACGACGGGGAGTCA
GGCAACTATGGATGAACGAAATAGACAGATCGCTGAGATAGGTGCCTCACTGATTAAGCATTGGTAACTG
TCAGACCAAGTTTACTCATATATACTTTAGATTGATTTAAAACTTCATTTTTAATTTAAAAGGATCTAGG
TGAAGATCCTTTTTGATAATCTCATGACCAAAATCCCTTAACGTGAGTTTTCGTTCCACTGAGCGTCAGA
CCCCGTAGAAAAGATCAAAGGATCTTCTTGAGATCCTTTTTTTCTGCGCGTAATCTGCTGCTTGCAAACA
AAAAAACCACCGCTACCAGCGGTGGTTTGTTTGCCGGATCAAGAGCTACCAACTCTTTTTCCGAAGGTAA
CTGGCTTCAGCAGAGCGCAGATACCAAATACTGTTCTTCTAGTGTAGCCGTAGTTAGGCCACCACTTCAA
GAACTCTGTAGCACCGCCTACATACCTCGCTCTGCTAATCCTGTTACCAGTGGCTGCTGCCAGTGGCGAT
AAGTCGTGTCTTACCGGGTTGGACTCAAGACGATAGTTACCGGATAAGGCGCAGCGGTCGGGCTGAACGG
GGGGTTCGTGCACACAGCCCAGCTTGGAGCGAACGACCTACACCGAACTGAGATACCTACAGCGTGAGCT
ATGAGAAAGCGCCACGCTTCCCGAAGGGAGAAAGGCGGACAGGTATCCGGTAAGCGGCAGGGTCGGAACA
GGAGAGCGCACGAGGGAGCTTCCAGGGGGAAACGCCTGGTATCTTTATAGTCCTGTCGGGTTTCGCCACC
TCTGACTTGAGCGTCGATTTTTGTGATGCTCGTCAGGGGGGCGGAGCCTATGGAAAAACGCCAGCAACGC
GGCCTTTTTACGGTTCCTGGCCTTTTGCTGGCCTTTTGCTCACATGTTCTTTCCTGCGTTATCCCCTGAT
TCTGTGGATAACCGTATTACCGCCTTTGAGTGAGCTGATACCGCTCGCCGCAGCCGAACGACCGAGCGCA
GCGAGTCAGTGAGCGAGGAAGCGGAAGAGCGCCCAATACGCAAACCGCCTCTCCCCGCGCGTTGGCCGAT
TCATTAATGCAGCTGGCACGACAGGTTTCCCGACTGGAAAGCGGGCAGTGAGCGCAACGCAATTAATGTG
AGTTAGCTCACTCATTAGGCACCCCAGGCTTTACACTTTATGCTTCCGGCTCGTATGTTGTGTGGAATTG
TGAGCGGATAACAATTTCACACAGGAAACAGCTATGACCATGATTACGCCAAGCGCGCAATTAACCCTCA
CTAAAGGGAACAAAAGCTGGAGCTGCAAGCTTAATGTAGTCTTATGCAATACTCTTGTAGTCTTGCAACA
TGGTAACGATGAGTTAGCAACATGCCTTACAAGGAGAGAAAAAGCACCGTGCATGCCGATTGGTGGAAGT
AAGGTGGTACGATCGTGCCTTATTAGGAAGGCAACAGACGGGTCTGACATGGATTGGACGAACCACTGAA
TTGCCGCATTGCAGAGATATTGTATTTAAGTGCCTAGCTCGATACATAAACGGGTCTCTCTGGTTAGACC
AGATCTGAGCCTGGGAGCTCTCTGGCTAACTAGGGAACCCACTGCTTAAGCCTCAATAAAGCTTGCCTTG
AGTGCTTCAAGTAGTGTGTGCCCGTCTGTTGTGTGACTCTGGTAACTAGAGATCCCTCAGACCCTTTTAG
TCAGTGTGGAAAATCTCTAGCAGTGGCGCCCGAACAGGGACTTGAAAGCGAAAGGGAAACCAGAGGAGCT
CTCTCGACGCAGGACTCGGCTTGCTGAAGCGCGCACGGCAAGAGGCGAGGGGCGGCGACTGGTGAGTACG
CCAAAAATTTTGACTAGCGGAGGCTAGAAGGAGAGAGATGGGTGCGAGAGCGTCAGTATTAAGCGGGGGA
GAATTAGATCGCGATGGGAAAAAATTCGGTTAAGGCCAGGGGGAAAGAAAAAATATAAATTAAAACATAT
AGTATGGGCAAGCAGGGAGCTAGAACGATTCGCAGTTAATCCTGGCCTGTTAGAAACATCAGAAGGCTGT
AGACAAATACTGGGACAGCTACAACCATCCCTTCAGACAGGATCAGAAGAACTTAGATCATTATATAATA
CAGTAGCAACCCTCTATTGTGTGCATCAAAGGATAGAGATAAAAGACACCAAGGAAGCTTTAGACAAGAT
AGAGGAAGAGCAAAACAAAAGTAAGACCACCGCACAGCAAGCGGCCGCTGATCTTCAGACCTGGAGGAGG
AGATATGAGGGACAATTGGAGAAGTGAATTATATAAATATAAAGTAGTAAAAATTGAACCATTAGGAGTA
GCACCCACCAAGGCAAAGAGAAGAGTGGTGCAGAGAGAAAAAAGAGCAGTGGGAATAGGAGCTTTGTTCC
TTGGGTTCTTGGGAGCAGCAGGAAGCACTATGGGCGCAGCGTCAATGACGCTGACGGTACAGGCCAGACA
ATTATTGTCTGGTATAGTGCAGCAGCAGAACAATTTGCTGAGGGCTATTGAGGCGCAACAGCATCTGTTG
CAACTCACAGTCTGGGGCATCAAGCAGCTCCAGGCAAGAATCCTGGCTGTGGAAAGATACCTAAAGGATC
AACAGCTCCTGGGGATTTGGGGTTGCTCTGGAAAACTCATTTGCACCACTGCTGTGCCTTGGAATGCTAG
TTGGAGTAATAAATCTCTGGAACAGATTTGGAATCACACGACCTGGATGGAGTGGGACAGAGAAATTAAC
AATTACACAAGCTTAATACACTCCTTAATTGAAGAATCGCAAAACCAGCAAGAAAAGAATGAACAAGAAT
TATTGGAATTAGATAAATGGGCAAGTTTGTGGAATTGGTTTAACATAACAAATTGGCTGTGGTATATAAA
ATTATTCATAATGATAGTAGGAGGCTTGGTAGGTTTAAGAATAGTTTTTGCTGTACTTTCTATAGTGAAT
AGAGTTAGGCAGGGATATTCACCATTATCGTTTCAGACCCACCTCCCAACCCCGAGGGGACCCATGCATT
GCATCTCAATTAGTCAGCAACCAGGTGTGGAAAGTCCCCAGGCTCCCCAGCAGGCAGAAGTATGCAAAGC
ATGCGTCTCAATTAGTCAGCAACCATAGTCCCGCCCCTAAC
